Addgene plasmid #65603: PAS529 (TJF072)
Purpose: pETDuet-1 Containing FadD Q338R-His
Depositing lab: Pamela Silver. Depositing organization: Harvard Medical School. Publication: Enhancement of E. coli acyl-CoA synthetase FadD activity on medium chain fatty acids. Ford TJ, Way JC. PeerJ. 2015 Jun 30;3:e1040. doi: 10.7717/peerj.1040. eCollection 2015. PubMed 26157619.
Backbone
  Vector backbone: pETDuet-1
  Backbone manufacturer: Novagen
  Backbone size w/o insert (bp): 5420
  Total vector size (bp): 7081
  Vector type: Bacterial Expression
Growth in bacteria
  Bacterial resistance: Ampicillin, 100 μg/mL
  Growth temperature: 37°C
  Growth strain: Mach1
  Copy number: High Copy
Gene/Insert
  Gene/Insert name: FadD
  Species: E. coli
  Insert size (bp): 1721
  Mutation: Q338R
  Promoter: T7 lacO
  Tag / fusion protein: 6x His (C terminal on insert)
  Cloning method: Restriction Enzyme; 5′ cloning site NcoI (unknown if destroyed); 3′ cloning site HindIII (unknown if destroyed)
  Sequencing primers: 5′ ctcgatcccgcgaaattaatacg; 3′ CTTAAGCATTATGCGGCCGCAAG
Terms and licenses: Academic/Nonprofit Terms; Industry Terms: Not Available to Industry
How to cite: PAS529 (TJF072) was a gift from Pamela Silver (Addgene plasmid # 65603 ; http://n2t.net/addgene:65603 ; RRID:Addgene_65603)
