[The description below was written by a language model from this plasmid's Addgene catalogue record.]
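Description:
PAS529 (TJF072) is a bacterial expression plasmid built on the Novagen pETDuet-1 backbone, carrying a point-mutant form of the E. coli acyl-CoA synthetase FadD. The construct is about 7.1 kb in total, with an insert of roughly 1.7 kb in a 5.4 kb backbone. It is selected with ampicillin and is listed as high copy in the record. No feature table accompanies the record, so the positions of the origin, resistance gene and other backbone elements are not documented here. pETDuet-1 is generally known as a dual-cassette T7 vector designed for co-expressing two open reading frames, though only one insert is recorded for this plasmid.

The FadD coding sequence was cloned by restriction digestion between NcoI and HindIII, and the record does not say whether these sites were preserved. Expression is driven by a T7 promoter with a lac operator (T7 lacO). This arrangement needs a host that supplies T7 RNA polymerase and keeps transcription repressed by LacI until an inducer such as IPTG is added. The protein carries the Q338R substitution and a C-terminal 6x His tag, which allows purification by immobilised metal affinity chromatography and detection with anti-His reagents.

FadD activates free fatty acids to their acyl-CoA thioesters. The associated publication concerns enhancing FadD activity on medium-chain fatty acids, so this plasmid most likely serves to overexpress and purify the Q338R variant for comparison with the wild-type enzyme or other mutants. The record itself does not describe the specific effect of the mutation.
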