>Addgene plasmid #65603 | PAS529 (TJF072) | depositor partial sequence | sequence record 111398 | FadD Q338R His gene insert
TTGAAGAAGGTTTGGCTTAACCGTTATCCCGCGGACGTTCCGACGGAGATCAACCCTGACCGTTATCAAT
CTCTGGTAGATATGTTTGAGCAGTCGGTCGCGCGCTACGCCGATCAACCTGCGTTTGTGAATATGGGGGA
GGTAATGACCTTCCGCAAGCTGGAAGAACGCAGTCGCGCGTTTGCCGCTTATTTGCAACAAGGGTTGGGG
CTGAAGAAAGGCGATCGCGTTGCGTTGATGATGCCTAATTTATTGCAATATCCGGTGGCGCTGTTTGGCA
TTTTGCGTGCCGGGATGATCGTCGTAAACGTTAACCCGTTGTATACCCCGCGTGAGCTTGAGCATCAGCT
TAACGATAGCGGCGCATCGGCGATTGTTATCGTGTCTAACTTTGCTCACACACTGGAAAAAGTGGTTGAT
AAAACCGCCGTTCAGCACGTAATTCTGACCCGTATGGGCGATCAGCTATCTACGGCAAAAGGCACGGTAG
TCAATTTCGTTGTTAAATACATCAAGCGTTTGGTGCCGAAATACCATCTGCCAGATGCCATTTCATTTCG
TAGCGCACTGCATAACGGCTACCGGATGCAGTACGTCAAACCCGAACTGGTGCCGGAAGATTTAGCTTTT
CTGCAATACACCGGCGGCACCACTGGTGTGGCGAAAGGCGCGATGCTGACTCACCGCAATATGCTGGCGA
ACCTGGAACAGGTTAACGCGACCTATGGTCCGCTGTTGCATCCGGGCAAAGAGCTGGTGGTGACGGCGCT
GCCGCTGTATCACATTTTTGCCCTGACCATTAACTGCCTGCTGTTTATCGAACTGGGTGGGCAGAACCTG
CTTATCACTAACCCGCGCGATATTCCAGGGTTGGTAAAAGAGTTAGCGAAATATCCGTTTACCGCTATCA
CGGGCGTTAACACCTTGTTCAATGCGTTGCTGAACAATAAAGAGTTCCAGCAGCTGGATTTCTCCAGTCT
GCATCTTTCCGCAGGCGGTGGGATGCCAGTGCGGCAAGTGGTGGCAGAGCGTTGGGTGAAACTGACCGGA
CAGTATCTGCTGGAAGGCTATGGCCTTACCGAGTGTGCGCCGCTGGTCAGCGTTAACCCATATGATATTG
ATTATCATAGTGGTAGCATCGGTTTGCCGGTGCCGTCGACGGAAGCCAAACTGGTGGATGATGATGATAA
TGAAGTACCACCAGGTCAACCGGGTGAGCTTTGTGTCAAAGGACCGCAGGTGATGCTGGGTTACTGGCAG
CGTCCCGATGCTACCGATGAAATCATCAAAAATGGCTGGTTACACACCGGCGACATCGCGGTAATGGATG
AAGAAGGATTCCTGCGCATTGTCGATCGTAAAAAAGACATGATTCTGGTTTCCGGTTTTAACGTCTATCC
CAACGAGATTGAAGATGTCGTCATGCAGCATCCTGGCGTACAGGAAGTCGCGGCTGTTGGCGTACCTTCC
GGCTCCAGTGGTGAAGCGGTGAAAATCTTCGTAGTGAAAAAAGATCCATCGCTTACCGAAGAGTCACTGG
TGACTTTTTGCCGCCGTCAGCTCACGGGATACAAAGTACCGAAGCTGGTGGAGTTTCGTGATGAGTTACC
GAAATCTAACGTCGGAAAAATTTTGCGACGAGAATTACGTGACGAAGCGCGCGGCAAAGTGGACAATAAA
GCCGGTTCTTCTCATCACCATCATCATCACTGAATGAATGA
