>Addgene plasmid #65603 | PAS529 (TJF072) | addgene partial sequence | sequence record 114817 | pBRrevBam 5'-GGTGATGTCGGCGATATAGG-3'
CCGGCCACGATGCGTCCGGCGTAGAGGATCGAGATCGATCTCGATCCCGCGAAATTAATACGACTCACTA
TAGGGGAATTGTGAGCGGATAACAATTCCCCTCTAGAAATAATTTTGTTTAACTTTAAGAAGGAGATATA
CCATGGCATTGAAGAAGGTTTGGCTTAACCGTTATCCCGCGGACGTTCCGACGGAGATCAACCCTGACCG
TTATCAATCTCTGGTAGATATGTTTGAGCAGTCGGTCGCGCGCTACGCCGATCAACCTGCGTTTGTGAAT
ATGGGGGAGGTAATGACCTTCCGCAAGCTGGAAGAACGCAGTCGCGCGTTTGCCGCTTATTTGCAACAAG
GGTTGGGGCTGAAGAAAGGCGATCGCGTTGCGTTGATGATGCCTAATTTATTGCAATATCCGGTGGCGCT
GTTTGGCATTTTGCGTGCCGGGATGATCGTCGTAAACGTTAACCCGTTGTATACCCCGCGTGAGCTTGAG
CATCAGCTTAACGATAGCGGCGCATCGGCGATTGTTATCGTGTCTAACTTTGCTCACACACTGGAAAAAG
TGGTTGATAAAACCGCCGTTCAGCACGTAATTCTGACCCGTATGGGCGATCAGCTATCTACGGCAAAAGG
CACGGTAGTCAATTTCGTTGTTAAATACATCAAGCGTTTGGTGCCGAAATACCATCTGCCAGATGCCATT
TCATTTCGTAGCGCACTGCATAACGGCTACCGGATGCAGTACGTCAAACCCGAACTGGTGCCGGAAGATT
TAGCTTTTCTGCAATACACCGGCGGCACCACTGGTGTGGCGAAAGGCGCGATGCTGACTCACCGCAATAT
GCTGGCGAACCTGGAACAGGTTAACGCGACCTATGGTCCGCTGTTGCATCCGGGCAAAGAGCTGGTGGTG
ACGGCGCTGCCGCTGTATCACATTTTTGCCCTGACCATTAACTGCCTGCTGTTTATCGAACTGGGTGGGC
AGAACT
