>Addgene plasmid #65603 | PAS529 (TJF072) | addgene partial sequence | sequence record 114825 | T7term 5'-GCTAGTTATTGCTCAGCGG-3'
TAGACGAGTCCATGTGCTGGCGTTCAAATTTCGCAGCAGCGGTTTCTTTACCAGACTCGAGGGTACCGAC
GTCAGCGATCGCGTGGCCGGCCGATATCCAATTGAGATCTGCCATATGTATATCTCCTTCTTATACTTAA
CTAATATACTAAGATGGGGAATTGTTATCCGCTCACAATTCCCCTATAGTGAGTCGTATTAATTTCGATT
ATGCGGCCGTGTACAATACGATTACTTTCTGTTCGACTTAAGCATTATGCGGCCGCAAGCTTGGATCCTC
ATTCATTCAGTGATGATGATGGTGATGAGAAGAACCGGCTTTATTGTCCACTTTGCCGCGCGCTTCGTCA
CGTAATTCTCGTCGCAAAATTTTTCCGACGTTAGATTTCGGTAACTCATCACGAAACTCCACCAGCTTCG
GTACTTTGTATCCCGTGAGCTGACGGCGGCAAAAAGTCACCAGTGACTCTTCGGTAAGCGATGGATCTTT
TTTCACTACGAAGATTTTCACCGCTTCACCACTGGAGCCGGAAGGTACGCCAACAGCCGCGACTTCCTGT
ACGCCAGGATGCTGCATGACGACATCTTCAATCTCGTTGGGATAGACGTTAAAACCGGAAACCAGAATCA
TGTCTTTTTTACGATCGACAATGCGCAGGAATCCTTCTTCATCCATTACCGCGATGTCGCCGGTGTGTAA
CCAGCCATTTTTGATGATTTCATCGGTAGCATCGGGACGCTGCCAGTAACCCAGCATCACCTGCGGTCCT
TTGACACAAAGCTCACCCGGTTGACCTGGTGGTACTTCATTATCATCATCATCCACCAGTTTGGCTTCCG
TCGACGGCACCGGCAAACCGATGCTACCACTATGATAATCAATATCATATGGGTTAACGCTGACCAGCGG
CGCACACTCGGTAAGGCCATAGCCTTCCAGCAGATACTGTCCGGTCAGTTTCACCCAACGCTCTGCCACC
ACTTGCCGCACTGGCATTCCACCGCCTGCGGAAAGATGCAGACTGGAGAAATCCAGCTGCTGGAACTCCT
TATTGTTCAG
